>Addgene plasmid #82426 | pMCh-1480 | depositor full sequence | sequence record 156240 | pMCh-1480 sequence 7603 bps
CCTTGCACCCCTCACTCTGGCCTCAGCCGACTGCACAGCGGCCCCTGCATCCCCTTGGCTGTGAGGCCCC
TGGACAAGCAGAGGTGGCCAGAGCTGGGAGGCATGGCCCTGGGGTCCCACGAATTTGCTGGGGAATCTCG
TTTTTCTTCTTAAGACTTTTGGGACATGGTTTGACTCCCGAACATCACCGACGCGTCTCCTGTTTTTCTG
GGTGGCCTCGGGACACCTGCCCTGCCCCCACGAGGGTCAGGACTGTGACTCTTTTTAGGGCCAGGCAGGT
GCCTGGACATTTGCCTTGCTGGACGGGGACTGGGGATGTGGGAGGGAGCAGACAGGAGGAATCATGTCAG
GCCTGTGTGTGAAAGGAAGCTCCACTGTCACCCTCCACCTCTTCACCCCCCACTCACCAGTGTCCCCTCC
ACTGTCACATTGTAACTGAACTTCAGGATAATAAAGTGCTTGCCTCCAAAAAAAAAAAAAAAAAAAAAAA
AAAAAAAAAAAAAAAAAGAATTCACTGGCCGTCGTTTTACAACGTCGTGACTGGGAAAACCCTGGCGTTA
CCCAACTTAATCGCCTTGCAGCACATCCCCCTTTCGCCAGCTGGCGTAATAGCGAAGAGGCCCGCACCGA
TCGCCCTTCCCAACAGTTGCGCAGCCTGAATGGCGAATGGCGCCTGATGCGGTATTTTCTCCTTACGCAT
CTGTGCGGTATTTCACACCGCAAAACGTTAATATTTTGTTAAAATTCGGTCCACGCTGGTTTGCCCCAGC
AGGCGAAAATCCTGTTTGATGGTGGTTCCGAAATCGGCAAAATCCCTTATAAATCAAAAGAATAGCCCGA
GATAGGGT
[37 nt withheld, positions 849-885]
AAAGAACGTGGACTCCAACGTCAAAGG
[141 nt withheld, positions 913-1053]
G
[146 nt withheld, positions 1055-1200]
TGGTGCACTCTCAGTACAATCTGCTCTGATGCCGCATAGTTAAGCCAGCCCCGACACCCGCCAACACCCG
CTGACGCGCCCTGACGGGCTTGTCTGCTCCCGGCATCCGCTTACAGACAAGCTGTGACCGTCTCCGGGAG
CTGCATGTGTCAGAGGTTTTCACCGTCATCACCGAAACGCGCGAGACGAAAGGGCCTCGTGATACGCCTA
TTTTTATAGGTTAATGTCATGATAATAATGGTTTCTTAGACGTCAGGTGGCACTTTTCGGGGAAATGTGC
GCGGAACCCCTATTTGTTTATTTTTCTAAATACATTCAAATATGTATCCGCTCATGAGACAATAACCCTG
ATAAATGCTTCAATAATATTGAAAAAGGAAGAGTATGAGTATTCAACATTTCCGTGTCGCCCTTATTCCC
TTTTTTGCGGCATTTTGCCTTCCTGTTTTTGCTCACCCAGAAACGCTGGTGAAAGTAAAAGATGCTGAAG
ATCAGTTGGGTGCACGAGTGGGTTACATCGAACTGGATCTCAACAGCGGTAAGATCCTTGAGAGTTTTCG
CCCCGAAGAACGTTTTCCAATGATGAGCACTTTTAAAGTTCTGCTATGTGGCGCGGTATTATCCCGTATT
GACGCCGGGCAAGAGCAACTCGGTCGCCGCATACACTATTCTCAGAATGACTTGGTTGAGTACTCACCAG
TCACAGAAAAGCATCTTACGGATGGCATGACAGTAAGAGAATTATGCAGTGCTGCCATAACCATGAGTGA
TAACACTGCGGCCAACTTACTTCTGACAACGATCGGAGGACCGAAGGAGCTAACCGCTTTTTTGCACAAC
ATGGGGGATCATGTAACTCGCCTTGATCGTTGGGAACCGGAGCTGAATGAAGCCATACCAAACGACGAGC
GTGACACCACGATGCCTGTAGCAATGGCAACAACGTTGCGCAAACTATTAACTGGCGAACTACTTACTCT
AGCTTCCCGGCAACAATTAATAGACTGGATGGAGGCGGATAAAGTTGCAGGACCACTTCTGCGCTCGGCC
CTTCCGGCTGGCTGGTTTATTGCTGATAAATCTGGAGCCGGTGAGCGTGGGTCTCGCGGTATCATTGCAG
CACTGGGGCCAGATGGTAAGCCCTCCCGTATCGTAGTTATCTACACGACGGGGAGTCAGGCAACTATGGA
TGAACGAAATAGACAGATCGCTGAGATAGGTGCCTCACTGATTAAGCATTGGTAACTGTCAGACCAAGTT
TACTCATATATACTTTAGATTGATTTAAAACTTCATTTTTAATTTAAAAGGATCTAGGTGAAGATCCTTT
TTGATAATCTCATGACCAAAATCCCTTAACGTGAGTTTTCGTTCCACTGAGCGTCAGACCCCGTAGAAAA
GATCAAAGGATCTTCTTGAGATCCTTTTTTTCTGCGCGTAATCTGCTGCTTGCAAACAAAAAAACCACCG
CTACCAGCGGTGGTTTGTTTGCCGGATCAAGAGCTACCAACTCTTTTTCCGAAGGTAACTGGCTTCAGCA
GAGCGCAGATACCAAATACTGTCCTTCTAGTGTAGCCGTAGTTAGGCCACCACTTCAAGAACTCTGTAGC
ACCGCCTACATACCTCGCTCTGCTAATCCTGTTACCAGTGGCTGCTGCCAGTGGCGATAAGTCGTGTCTT
ACCGGGTTGGACTCAAGACGATAGTTACCGGATAAGGCGCAGCGGTCGGGCTGAACGGGGGGTTCGTGCA
CACAGCCCAGCTTGGAGCGAACGACCTACACCGAACTGAGATACCTACAGCGTGAGCATTGAGAAAGCGC
CACGCTTCCCGAAGGGAGAAAGGCGGACAGGTATCCGGTAAGCGGCAGGGTCGGAACAGGAGAGCGCACG
AGGGAGCTTCCAGGGGGAAACGCCTGGTATCTTTATAGTCCTGTCGGGTTTCGCCACCTCTGACTTGAGC
GTCGATTTTTGTGATGCTCGTCAGGGGGGCGGAGCCTATGGAAAAACGCCAGCAACGCGGCCTTTTTACG
GTTCCTGGCCTTTTGCTGGCCTTTTGCTCACATGTTCTTTCCTGCGTTATCCCCTGATTCTGTGGATAAC
CGTATTACCGCCTTTGAGTGAGCTGATACCGCTCGCCGCAGCCGAACGACCGAGCGCAGCGAGTCAGTGA
GCGAGGAAGCGGAAGAGCGCCCAATACGCAAACCGCCTCTCCCCGCGCGTTGGCCGATTCATTAATGCAG
CTGGCACGACAGGTTTCCCGACTGGAAAGCGGGCAGTGAGCGCAACGCAATTAATGTGAGTTAGCTCACT
CATTAGGCACCCCAGGCTTTACACTTTATGCTTCCGGCTCGTATGTTGTGTGGAATTGTGAGCGGATAAC
AATTTCACACAGGAAACAGCTATGACCATGATTACGCCAAGCTTAGGCTCCCCAGCAGGCAGAAGTATGC
AAAGCATGCATCTCAATTAGTCAGCAACCATAGTCCCGCCCCTAACTCCGCCCATCCCGCCCCTAACTCC
GCCCAGTTCCGCCCATTCTCCGCCCCATGGCTGACTAATTTTTTTTATTTATGCAGAGGCCGAGGCCGCC
TCGGCCTCTGAGCTATTCCAGAAGTAGTGAGGAGGCTTTTTTGGAGGCCTAGGCTTTTGCAAAAAGCTTT
GCAAAGATGGATAAAGTTTTAAACAGAGAGGAATCTTTGCAGCTAATGGACCTTCTAGGTCTTGAAAGGA
GTGCCTCGTGAGGCTCCGGTGCCCGTCAGTGGGCAGAGCGCACATCGCCCACAGTCCCCGAGAAGTTGGG
GGGAGGGGTCGGCAATTGAACCGGTGCCTAGAGAAGGTGGCGCGGGGTAAACTGGGAAAGTGATGTCGTG
TACTGGCTCCGCCTTTTTCCCGAGGGTGGGGGAGAACCGTATATAAGTGCAGTAGTCGCCGTGAACGTTC
TTTTTCGCAACGGGTTTGCCGCCAGAACACAGGTAAGTGCCGTGTGTGGTTCCCGCGGGCCTGGCCTCTT
TACGGGTTATGGCCCTTGCGTGCCTTGAATTACTTCCACCTGGCTGCAGTACGTGATTCTTGATCCCGAG
CTTCGGGTTGGAAGTGGGTGGGAGAGTTCGAGGCCTTGCGCTTAAGGAGCCCCTTCGCCTCGTGCTTGAG
TTGAGGCCTGGCCTGGGCGCTGGGGCCGCCGCGTGCGAATCTGGTGGCACCTTCGCGCCTGTCTCGCTGC
TTTCGATAAGTCTCTAGCCATTTAAAATTTTTGATGACCTGCTGCGACGCTTTTTTTCTGGCAAGATAGT
CTTGTAAATGCGGGCCAAGATCTGCACACTGGTATTTCGGTTTTTGGGGCCGCGGGCGGCGACGGGGCCC
GTGCGTCCCAGCGCACATGTTCGGCGAGGCGGGGCCTGCGAGCGCGGCCACCGAGAATCGGACGGGGGTA
GTCTCAAGCTGGCCGGCCTGCTCTGGTGCCTGGCCTCGCGCCGCCGTGTATCGCCCCGCCCTGGGCGGCA
AGGCTGGCCCGGTCGGCACCAGTTGCGTGAGCGGAAAGATGGCCGCTTCCCGGCCCTGCTGCAGGGAGCT
CAAAATGGAGGACGCGGCGCTCGGGAGAGCGGGCGGGTGAGTCACCCACACAAAGGAAAAGGGCCTTTCC
GTCCTCAGCCGTCGCTTCATGTGACTCCACGGAGTACCGGGCGCCGTCCAGGCACCTCGATTAGTTCTCG
AGCTTTTGGAGTACGTCGTCTTTAGGTTGGGGGGAGGGGTTTTATGCGATGGAGTTTCCCCACACTGAGT
GGGTGGAGACTGAAGTTAGGCCAGCTTGGCACTTGATGTAATTCTCCTTGGAATTTGCCCTTTTTGAGTT
TGGATCTTGGTTCATTCTCAAGCCTCAGACAGTGGTTCAAAGTTTTTTTCTTCCATTTCAGGTGTCGTGA
GGAATTCTCTAGAGATCCCTCGACCTCGAGATCCATTGTGCTGGATCTACAATGGCCCCTATACTAGGTT
ATTGGAAAATTAAGGGCCTTGTGCAACCCACTCGACTTCTTTTGGAATATCTTGAAGAAAAATATGAAGA
GCATTTGTATGAGCGCGATGAAGGTGATAAATGGCGAAACAAAAAGTTTGAATTGGGTTTGGAGTTTCCC
AATCTTCCTTATTATATTGATGGTGATGTTAAATTAACACAGTCTATGGCCATCATACGTTATATAGCTG
ACAAGCACAACATGTTGGGTGGTTGTCCAAAAGAGCGTGCAGAGATTTCAATGCTTGAAGGAGCGGTTTT
GGATATTAGATACGGTGTTTCGAGAATTGCATATAGTAAAGACTTTGAAACTCTCAAAGTTGATTTTCTT
AGCAAGCTACCTGAAATGCTGAAAATGTTCGAAGATCGTTTATGTCATAAAACATATTTAAATGGTGATC
ATGTAACCCATCCTGACTTCATGTTGTATGACGCTCTTGATGTTGTTTTATACATGGACCCAATGTGCCT
GGATGCGTTCCCAAAATTAGTTTGTTTTAAAAAACGTATTGAAGCTATCCCACAAATTGATAAGTACTTG
AAATCCAGCAAGTATATAGCATGGCCTTTGCAGGGCTGGCAAGCCACGTTTGGTGGTGGCGACCATCCTC
CAAAATCGGATCTGGTTCCGCGTGGATCTCCTGCAGGCATGGCCCCACAGTCCAGGCTGACCCAGTGGAA
ACAACCACTCCTCCCTGATCCCGAGACCTCTCATGGCGAAACATGGGGCATGCCCAAGATTGAGCAGATG
TCTCTGCTGTCAGGACCTGTAGTGAGCTCCAGCCTGGAACAGCAGCATGGGGCTCCCAACCTTTCTCCAC
AGGCAAATAGGATTGCCGATCCCGTGAGCTCACGGTGGGGCGTTGACGCCTCTCTTAAGCTCAGCGCCGA
CCCTCCAGAGTTCAAGCCCGGAGTCCCCTGGCGCCCTCGGGGGGAGGGGGAAGAAAAGTCTGGTTCATCT
GGAAGTAGTATGGAATCATCCCCTCAGGGCATGCCTGCCAGTGGCAAGACTCAGATAACAGACAACCCAA
ACAAGCAGCCGGGCTTTCCAGGCGGGTTTAGCAGCGCTAGCCAGTTCCCGTACTCTATAGCCAGCAGTCC
CTGGCAGAACACTGAACCCACAGATAGCCTGAACAAGACCCAGGCGAACCCCAGTAGTATCAGACCACCT
CCAGGGCTCAATACATCTACTAGTAGCGGCCTCCCCGATACCCCCTCTGTCGAAGAGAGACCTGCATGGA
TGAAAAATCTCATGGATGGGGGGACCCAGCAGAGCTTTGCCCAGGGACCTAATCCTGGGAACTTTCAGCT
GGGACTGCGGTTGGGCTTCTCCGCCAGCGGCAATTCCTGGAGTACCCAGGACGGGATGTCTGTTTCCGGA
CTGACTCCTAATAGCCAACCGTGGGCTGCCCCAGGCGGACCTAGTTCTTCCTCCACACCATCCTCTGACC
CCTCTGCCGAGGCCGCCAGCTCCACCGCCAATGCCGTAACAAGTGCTGAACAGCTTAAACCTCAGGATGA
AGGGATCTCAAGTTGGTCCACCAACCAGCCAATTCCGTCTGCGGAGGAGAAACAACAGCAGCCACCTGTG
GCCCAAGGACCTAGGATGGGATCCGGTCGCGGCGGAGCCAACCCAATGAGTACTTGGCTGGTGTTGCGGA
ATCTGTCCCCACGGGCAGATCCGACCGCAATGAGGGCTGTGTGCCAGCAGTACGGCCCACTCCTCACCTT
TACTCTGAACCTTAGGCACGGAAACAGCTTGATCAGATACTCTAATAAGGATCAAGCCGCCTCAGCACGG
AACAACCTCAACGGGATGATGGTGAAAGGTATGCAGCTTATCGCCGACTTTGCGACGGATAGCGATATTG
GGGGGTTTTTTGAGCAGACACCCGACTGGTCCAACAACCCAATGCCACCCAACCCTAGCTTCGGCAACCC
TTGGTCCTTCGGAACAGTTGATCCTAATCGACCTCTCGGATCCACTCAAGGACTGGAGAAAACGCCGCAA
GGCCCCCCACCTCAAATGCCTGCAATGGTTCCGCCGGGCATGCAATGGGGAAGTAGTTCTCAGCTCCCCG
CTCAACTCTGGGGCAACTCCCATCCTGGTGCCGCCACAGGCTTCCCGTCTCAGGTGCCATCCATGTGGTC
TTTCAGCGGAGGAGCCCCTCGCGATGTCGAACCCCAATCCGGAACAAATGAGAATGGGTTGGTCTCTCCA
TCCATGACTACGTTTCTGCCTCCCGGGTTGCTGAACGGTGGTGAGAGTGTCTAAGGCGGCCGCGACTCTA
GAGTGAGGGTCCCCACCTGGGACCCTTGAGAGTATCAGGTCTCCCACGTGGGAGACAAGAAATCCCTGTT
TAATATTTAAACAGCAGTGTTCCCCATCTGGGT
Features (pLannotate 1.2.2; 19 found; start..end, strand, type, name):
    510..667     +  CDS            lacZα (fragment): LacZα fragment of β-galactosidase; lacZ fragment
    673..722     -  misc_feature   bom (fragment): basis of mobility region from pBR322
    723..748     -  rep_origin     M13 ori (fragment): M13 bacteriophage origin of replication; arrow indicates direction of (+) strand synthesis
    747..797     -  CDS            lacI (fragment): lac repressor; lacI; The lac repressor binds to the lac operator to inhibit transcription in E. coli. This inhibition can be relieved by adding lactose or isopropyl-β-D-thiogalactopyranoside (IPTG).
    798..1178    -  rep_origin     M13 ori (sequence partly withheld): M13 bacteriophage origin of replication; arrow indicates direction of (+) strand synthesis
   1200..1248    -  misc_feature   bom (fragment) (sequence partly withheld): basis of mobility region from pBR322
   1350..1385    -  CDS            rop (fragment): Rop protein, which maintains plasmids at low copy number; rop
   1480..1584    +  promoter       AmpR promoter: bla
   1585..2445    +  CDS            AmpR: β-lactamase; bla; confers resistance to ampicillin, carbenicillin, and related antibiotics
   2616..3204    +  rep_origin     ori: high-copy-number ColE1/pMB1/pBR322/pUC origin of replication
   3387..3479    +  CDS            lacI (fragment): lac repressor; lacI; The lac repressor binds to the lac operator to inhibit transcription in E. coli. This inhibition can be relieved by adding lactose or isopropyl-β-D-thiogalactopyranoside (IPTG).
   3492..3513    +  protein_bind   CAP binding site: CAP binding activates transcription in the presence of cAMP. E. coli catabolite activator protein
   3528..3558    +  promoter       lac promoter: promoter for the E. coli lac operon
   3566..3582    +  protein_bind   lac operator: The lac repressor binds to the lac operator to inhibit transcription in E. coli. This inhibition can be relieved by adding lactose or isopropyl-β-D-thiogalactopyranoside (IPTG). lac repressor encoded by lacI
   3635..3845    +  promoter       SV40 promoter: SV40 early promoter
   3867..3936    +  CDS            small t antigen (fragment): SV40 (simian virus 40) small t antigen
   3942..5120    +  promoter       EF-1α promoter: strong constitutive promoter for human elongation factor EF-1α
   5176..5826    +  CDS            GST: glutathione S-transferase from Schistosoma japonicum
   7502..7594    +  ncRNA          G-CSF SLDE: Accession: RF00183 - G-CSF factor stem-loop destabilising element (SLDE)
