[The description below was written by a language model from this plasmid's Addgene catalogue record and pLannotate feature annotations shown in this document.]
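Description:
pMCh-1480 is a mammalian expression plasmid built on the pEBG backbone, designed to produce a GST-tagged C-terminal portion of GW182 from the sea anemone Nematostella vectensis. It totals about 7.6 kb, of which the insert contributes roughly 1.6 kb. In bacteria it replicates from a high-copy ColE1/pUC-type origin and is selected with ampicillin through the bla gene under its own promoter. The annotation also picks up an M13 phage origin and scattered remnants of lacZα, lacI, rop and bom sequences, along with a lac promoter/operator region. These appear to be leftovers of the backbone's cloning history rather than functional parts of the expression unit.

The expression cassette is driven by the strong constitutive human EF-1α promoter, which lies just downstream of an SV40 early promoter segment and a small t antigen fragment. Schistosoma japonicum glutathione S-transferase follows the promoter and forms the N-terminal tag supplied by the backbone. The insert, named nvGW182 CED, was cloned between SbfI and NotI sites that are both retained. It encodes residues 1159–1698 of the protein, with amino acids 1–1158 deleted. The feature table does not annotate the insert itself, but the unannotated gap after GST matches its expected position. A G-CSF stem-loop destabilising element is detected near the end of the sequence, downstream of the insert, and no polyadenylation signal is explicitly annotated.

GW182 proteins are the Argonaute partners that mediate miRNA-directed repression. The construct was deposited with a study on how far miRNA silencing mechanisms are conserved across animals. The GST tag would suit glutathione-based pulldown of the cnidarian fragment and its binding partners from transfected mammalian cells, although the record itself states only expression as the purpose.
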