Addgene plasmid #82426: pMCh-1480
Purpose: Plasmid for expression of GST-tagged C-terminal region of Nematostella vectensis GW182 (aa 1159-1698) in mammalian cells
Depositing lab: Marina Chekulaeva. Depositing organization: Max-Delbrueck-Centrum fuer Molekulare Medizin (MDC). Publication: Conservation of miRNA-mediated silencing mechanisms across 600 million years of animal evolution. Mauri M, Kirchner M, Aharoni R, Ciolli Mattioli C, van den Bruck D, Gutkovitch N, Modepalli V, Selbach M, Moran Y, Chekulaeva M. Nucleic Acids Res. 2016 Sep 6. pii: gkw792. 10.1093/nar/gkw792 PubMed 27604873.
Backbone
  Vector backbone: pEBG
  Backbone manufacturer: Addgene 22227
  Backbone size w/o insert (bp): 5967
  Total vector size (bp): 7603
  Vector type: Mammalian Expression
Growth in bacteria
  Bacterial resistance: Ampicillin, 100 μg/mL
  Growth temperature: 37°C
  Growth strain: DH5alpha
  Copy number: High Copy
Gene/Insert
  Gene/Insert name: nvGW182 CED
  Species: Nematostella vectensis
  Insert size (bp): 1636
  Mutation: amino acids 1-1158 of nvGW182 were deleted
  Promoter: EF1A
  Tag / fusion protein: GST (N terminal on backbone)
  Cloning method: Restriction Enzyme; 5′ cloning site SbfI (not destroyed); 3′ cloning site NotI (not destroyed)
  Sequencing primers: 5′ atagcatggcctttgcaggg; 3′ ACAGGGATTTCTTGTCTCCCAC
Terms and licenses: Academic/Nonprofit Terms; Industry Terms: Not Available to Industry
How to cite: pMCh-1480 was a gift from Marina Chekulaeva (Addgene plasmid # 82426 ; http://n2t.net/addgene:82426 ; RRID:Addgene_82426)
