>Addgene plasmid #82426 | pMCh-1480 | addgene partial sequence | sequence record 158876 | pGEX5 5'-GGGCTGGCAAGCCACGTTTGGTG-3'
CGCGTGGATCTCCTGCAGGCATGGCCCCACAGTCCAGGCTGACCCAGTGGAAACAACCACTCCTCCCTGA
TCCCGAGACCTCTCATGGCGAAACATGGGGCATGCCCAAGATTGAGCAGATGTCTCTGCTGTCAGGACCT
GTAGTGAGCTCCAGCCTGGAACAGCAGCATGGGGCTCCCAACCTTTCTCCACAGGCAAATAGGATTGCCG
ATCCCGTGAGCTCACGGTGGGGCGTTGACGCCTCTCTTAAGCTCAGCGCCGACCCTCCAGAGTTCAAGCC
CGGAGTCCCCTGGCGCCCTCGGGGGGAGGGGGAAGAAAAGTCTGGTTCATCTGGAAGTAGTATGGAATCA
TCCCCTCAGGGCATGCCTGCCAGTGGCAAGACTCAGATAACAGACAACCCAAACAAGCAGCCGGGCTTTC
CAGGCGGGTTTAGCAGCGCTAGCCAGTTCCCGTACTCTATAGCCAGCAGTCCCTGGCAGAACACTGAACC
CACAGATAGCCTGAACAAGACCCAGGCGAACCCCAGTAGTATCAGACCACCTCCAGGGCTCAATACATCT
ACTAGTAGCGGCCTCCCCGATACCCCCTCTGTCGAAGAGAGACCTGCATGGATGAAAAATCTCATGGATG
GGGGGACCCAGCAGAGCTTTGCCCAGGGACCTAATCCTGGGAACTTTCAGCTGGGACTGCGGTTGGGCTT
CTCCGCCAGCGGCAATTCCTGGAGTACCCAGGACGGGATGTCTGTTTCCGGACTGACTCCTAATAGCCAA
CCGTGGGCTGCCCCAGGCGGACCTAGTTCTTCCTCCACACCATCCTCTGACCCCTCTGCCGAGGCCGCCA
GCTC
