>Addgene plasmid #82426 | pMCh-1480 | addgene partial sequence | sequence record 158877 | G-CSF-R 5'-GATGGGGAACACTGCTGTTTA-3'
ATACTCTCAAGGGTCCCAGGTGGGGACCCTCACTCTAGAGTCGCGGCCGCCTTAGACACTCTCACCACCG
TTCAGCAACCCGGGAGGCAGAAACGTAGTCATGGATGGAGAGACCAACCCATTCTCATTTGTTCCGGATT
GGGGTTCGACATCGCGAGGGGCTCCTCCGCTGAAAGACCACATGGATGGCACCTGAGACGGGAAGCCTGT
GGCGGCACCAGGATGGGAGTTGCCCCAGAGTTGAGCGGGGAGCTGAGAACTACTTCCCCATTGCATGCCC
GGCGGAACCATTGCAGGCATTTGAGGTGGGGGGCCTTGCGGCGTTTTCTCCAGTCCTTGAGTGGATCCGA
GAGGTCGATTAGGATCAACTGTTCCGAAGGACCAAGGGTTGCCGAAGCTAGGGTTGGGTGGCATTGGGTT
GTTGGACCAGTCGGGTGTCTGCTCAAAAAACCCCCCAATATCGCTATCCGTCGCAAAGTCGGCGATAAGC
TGCATACCTTTCACCATCATCCCGTTGAGGTTGTTCCGTGCTGAGGCGGCTTGATCCTTATTAGAGTATC
TGATCAAGCTGTTTCCGTGCCTAAGGTTCAGAGTAAAGGTGAGGAGTGGGCCGTACTGCTGGCACACAGC
CCTCATTGCGGTCGGATCTGCCCGTGGGGACAGATTCCGCAACACCAGCCAAGTACTCATTGGGTTGGCT
CCGCCGCGACCGGATCCCATCCTAGGTCCTTGGGCCACAGGTGGCTGCTGTTGTTTCTCCTCCGCAGACG
GAATTGGCTGGTTGGTGGACCAACTTGAGATCCCTTCATCCTGAGGTTTAAGCTGTTCAGCACTTGTTAC
GGCATTGGCGGTGGAGCTGGCGGCCTCGGCAGA
